>Addgene plasmid #1561 | L3569 | depositor full sequence | sequence record 171 | Author sequence
AAGCTTGCATGCCTGCAGGTCGACTCTAGAGGATCCCCAATTCTTGAGACTTCCACTATCTTCTCTGGCA
CCCTCCACTACGCGTAGGCGTCTCTCGCTTCGTGTATTCCCGGGAAGCCGGGTTCCCGTCTCTCCCGCCG
CTGCCGCTGCCGCACACAGCTTTACACCTCGTAGAATCCCCAAAGAGGGGCGTGGCTTGCGGGTGCCAAC
ATCCTCCTGCCGAGGAAGAAGCAGGCACTCATCACTCGCATCATCAACCTCGGGATTGGCCAAAGGACCC
AAAGGTATGTTTCGAATGATACTAACATAACATAGAACATTTTCAGGAGGACCCTTGGAGGGTACCGAGC
TCAGAAAAAATGACTGCTCCAAAGAAGAAGCGTAAGGTACCGGTAGAAAAAATGAGTAAAGGAGAAGAAC
TTTTCACTGGAGTTGTCCCAATTCTTGTTGAATTAGATGGTGATGTTAATGGGCACAAATTTTCTGTCAG
TGGAGAGGGTGAAGGTGATGCAACATACGGAAAACTTACCCTTAAATTTATTTGCACTACTGGAAAACTA
CCTGTTCCATGGGTAAGTTTAAACATATATATACTAACTAACCCTGATTATTTAAATTTTCAGCCAACAC
TTGTCACTACTTTCACTTATGGTGTTCAATGCTTCTCGAGATACCCAGATCATATGAAACAGCATGACTT
TTTCAAGAGTGCCATGCCCGAAGGTTATGTACAGGAAAGAACTATATTTTTCAAAGATGACGGGAACTAC
AAGACACGTAAGTTTAAACAGTTCGGTACTAACTAACCATACATATTTAAATTTTCAGGTGCTGAAGTCA
AGTTTGAAGGTGATACCCTTGTTAATAGAATCGAGTTAAAAGGTATTGATTTTAAAGAAGATGGAAACAT
TCTTGGACACAAATTGGAATACAACTTCAACTCACACAACGTATACATCATGGCAGACAAACAAAAGAAT
GGAATCAAAGTTGTAAGTTTAAACATGATTTTACTAACTAACTAATCTGATTTAAATTTTCAGAACTTCA
AAATTAGACACAACATTGAAGATGGAAGCGTTCAACTAGCAGACCATTATCAACAAAATACTCCAATTGG
CGATGGCCCTGTCCTTTTACCAGACAACCATTACCTGTCCACACAATCTGCCCTTTCGAAAGATCCCAAC
GAAAAGAGAGACCACATGGTCCTTCTTGAGTTTGTAACAGCTGCTGGGATTACACATGGCATGGATGAAC
TATACAAATAGCATTCGTAGAATTCCAACTGAGCGCCGGTCGCTACCATTACCAACTTGTCTGGTGTCAA
AAATAATAGGGGCCGCTGTCATCAGAGTAAGTTTAAACTGAGTTCTACTAACTAACGAGTAATATTTAAA
TTTTCAGCATCTCGCGCCCGTGCCTCTGACTTCTAAGTCCAATTACTCTTCAACATCCCTACATGCTCTT
TCTCCCTGTGCTCCCACCCCCTATTTTTGTTATTATCAAAAAACTTCTCTTAATTTCTTTGTTTTTTAGC
TTCTTTTAAGTCACCTCTAACAATGAAATTGTGTAGATTCAAAAATAGAATTAATTCGTAATAAAAAGTC
GAAAAAAATTGTGCTCCCTCCCCCCATTAATAATAATTCTATCCCAAAATCTACACAATGTTCTGTGTAC
ACTTCTTATGTTTTTTACTTCTGATAAATTTTTTTGAAACATCATAGAAAAAACCGCACACAAAATACCT
TATCATATGTTACGTTTCAGTTTATGACCGCAATTTTTATTTCTTCGCACGTCTGGGCCTCTCATGACGT
CAAATCATGCTCATCGTGAAAAAGTTTTGGAGTATTTTTGGAATTTTTCAATCAAGTGAAAGTTTATGAA
ATTAATTTTCCTGCTTTTGCTTTTTGGGGTTTCCCCTATTGTTTGTCAAGATTTCGAGGACGGCGTTTTT
CTTGCTAAAATCACAAGTATTGATGAGCACGATGCAAGAAAGATCGGAAGAAGGTTTGGGTTTGAGGCTC
AGTGGAAGGTGAGTAGAAGTTGATAATTTGAAAGTGGAGTAGTGTCTATGGGGTTTTTGCCTTAAATGAC
AGAATACATTCCCAATATACCAAACATAACTGTTTCCTACTAGTCGGCCGTACGGGCCCTTTCGTCTCGC
GCGTTTCGGTGATGACGGTGAAAACCTCTGACACATGCAGCTCCCGGAGACGGTCACAGCTTGTCTGTAA
GCGGATGCCGGGAGCAGACAAGCCCGTCAGGGCGCGTCAGCGGGTGTTGGCGGGTGTCGGGGCTGGCTTA
ACTATGCGGCATCAGAGCAGATTGTACTGAGAGTGCACCATATGCGGTGTGAAATACCGCACAGATGCGT
AAGGAGAAAATACCGCATCAGGCGGCCTTAAGGGCCTCGTGATACGCCTATTTTTATAGGTTAATGTCAT
GATAATAATGGTTTCTTAGACGTCAGGTGGCACTTTTCGGGGAAATGTGCGCGGAACCCCTATTTGTTTA
TTTTTCTAAATACATTCAAATATGTATCCGCTCATGAGACAATAACCCTGATAAATGCTTCAATAATATT
GAAAAAGGAAGAGTATGAGTATTCAACATTTCCGTGTCGCCCTTATTCCCTTTTTTGCGGCATTTTGCCT
TCCTGTTTTTGCTCACCCAGAAACGCTGGTGAAAGTAAAAGATGCTGAAGATCAGTTGGGTGCACGAGTG
GGTTACATCGAACTGGATCTCAACAGCGGTAAGATCCTTGAGAGTTTTCGCCCCGAAGAACGTTTTCCAA
TGATGAGCACTTTTAAAGTTCTGCTATGTGGCGCGGTATTATCCCGTATTGACGCCGGGCAAGAGCAACT
CGGTCGCCGCATACACTATTCTCAGAATGACTTGGTTGAGTACTCACCAGTCACAGAAAAGCATCTTACG
GATGGCATGACAGTAAGAGAATTATGCAGTGCTGCCATAACCATGAGTGATAACACTGCGGCCAACTTAC
TTCTGACAACGATCGGAGGACCGAAGGAGCTAACCGCTTTTTTGCACAACATGGGGGATCATGTAACTCG
CCTTGATCGTTGGGAACCGGAGCTGAATGAAGCCATACCAAACGACGAGCGTGACACCACGATGCCTGTA
GCAATGGCAACAACGTTGCGCAAACTATTAACTGGCGAACTACTTACTCTAGCTTCCCGGCAACAATTAA
TAGACTGGATGGAGGCGGATAAAGTTGCAGGACCACTTCTGCGCTCGGCCCTTCCGGCTGGCTGGTTTAT
TGCTGATAAATCTGGAGCCGGTGAGCGTGGGTCTCGCGGTATCATTGCAGCACTGGGGCCAGATGGTAAG
CCCTCCCGTATCGTAGTTATCTACACGACGGGGAGTCAGGCAACTATGGATGAACGAAATAGACAGATCG
CTGAGATAGGTGCCTCACTGATTAAGCATTGGTAACTGTCAGACCAAGTTTACTCATATATACTTTAGAT
TGATTTAAAACTTCATTTTTAATTTAAAAGGATCTAGGTGAAGATCCTTTTTGATAATCTCATGACCAAA
ATCCCTTAACGTGAGTTTTCGTTCCACTGAGCGTCAGACCCCGTAGAAAAGATCAAAGGATCTTCTTGAG
ATCCTTTTTTTCTGCGCGTAATCTGCTGCTTGCAAACAAAAAAACCACCGCTACCAGCGGTGGTTTGTTT
GCCGGATCAAGAGCTACCAACTCTTTTTCCGAAGGTAACTGGCTTCAGCAGAGCGCAGATACCAAATACT
GTCCTTCTAGTGTAGCCGTAGTTAGGCCACCACTTCAAGAACTCTGTAGCACCGCCTACATACCTCGCTC
TGCTAATCCTGTTACCAGTGGCTGCTGCCAGTGGCGATAAGTCGTGTCTTACCGGGTTGGACTCAAGACG
ATAGTTACCGGATAAGGCGCAGCGGTCGGGCTGAACGGGGGGTTCGTGCACACAGCCCAGCTTGGAGCGA
ACGACCTACACCGAACTGAGATACCTACAGCGTGAGCATTGAGAAAGCGCCACGCTTCCCGAAGGGAGAA
AGGCGGACAGGTATCCGGTAAGCGGCAGGGTCGGAACAGGAGAGCGCACGAGGGAGCTTCCAGGGGGAAA
CGCCTGGTATCTTTATAGTCCTGTCGGGTTTCGCCACCTCTGACTTGAGCGTCGATTTTTGTGATGCTCG
TCAGGGGGGCGGAGCCTATGGAAAAACGCCAGCAACGCGGCCTTTTTACGGTTCCTGGCCTTTTGCTGGC
CTTTTGCTCACATGTTCTTTCCTGCGTTATCCCCTGATTCTGTGGATAACCGTATTACCGCCTTTGAGTG
AGCTGATACCGCTCGCCGCAGCCGAACGACCGAGCGCAGCGAGTCAGTGAGCGAGGAAGCGGAAGAGCGC
CCAATACGCAAACCGCCTCTCCCCGCGCGTTGGCCGATTCATTAATGCAGCTGGCACGACAGGTTTCCCG
ACTGGAAAGCGGGCAGTGAGCGCAACGCAATTAATGTGAGTTAGCTCACTCATTAGGCACCCCAGGCTTT
ACACTTTATGCTTCCGGCTCGTATGTTGTGTGGAATTGTGAGCGGATAACAATTTCACACAGGAAACAGC
TATGACCATGATTACGCCAAGCTGTAAGTTTAAACATGATCTTACTAACTAACTATTCTCATTTAAATTT
TCAGAGCTTAAAAATGGCTGAAATCACTCACAACGATGGATACGCTAACAACTTGGAAATGAAAT
Features (pLannotate 1.2.2; 12 found; start..end, strand, type, name):
      1..38      -  misc_feature   MCS (fragment): pUC18/19 multiple cloning site
    402..1268    +  CDS            vsfGFP-9 (fragment): vsfGFP-9 is a basic (constitutively fluorescent) green fluorescent protein published in 2015, derived from Aequorea victoria. It has low acid sensitivity.
   1886..2038    +  CDS            aex-5 (fragment): AEX5_CAEEL - Also known as kpc-3 From Caenorhabditis elegans.
   2166..2201    +  CDS            rop (fragment): Rop protein, which maintains plasmids at low copy number; rop
   2303..2402    +  misc_feature   bom (fragment): basis of mobility region from pBR322
   2500..2604    +  promoter       AmpR promoter: bla
   2605..3465    +  CDS            AmpR: β-lactamase; bla; confers resistance to ampicillin, carbenicillin, and related antibiotics
   3636..4224    +  rep_origin     ori: high-copy-number ColE1/pMB1/pBR322/pUC origin of replication
   4407..4499    +  CDS            lacI (fragment): lac repressor; lacI; The lac repressor binds to the lac operator to inhibit transcription in E. coli. This inhibition can be relieved by adding lactose or isopropyl-β-D-thiogalactopyranoside (IPTG).
   4512..4533    +  protein_bind   CAP binding site: CAP binding activates transcription in the presence of cAMP. E. coli catabolite activator protein
   4548..4578    +  promoter       lac promoter: promoter for the E. coli lac operon
   4586..4602    +  protein_bind   lac operator: The lac repressor binds to the lac operator to inhibit transcription in E. coli. This inhibition can be relieved by adding lactose or isopropyl-β-D-thiogalactopyranoside (IPTG). lac repressor encoded by lacI
