[The description below was written by a language model from this plasmid's Addgene catalogue record and pLannotate feature annotations shown in this document.]
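Description:
L3569 (Fire Lab miniprep designation pPD115.61) is a C. elegans expression vector from the 1997 Fire Lab Vector Kit. It is catalogued as an empty backbone of about 4.76 kb, and the parent backbone is not recorded. It is propagated in E. coli through a high-copy ColE1/pUC-type origin and selected with ampicillin via the bla gene and its native promoter. The annotated sequence also shows typical pUC remnants: a fragment of the multiple cloning site, the lac promoter, operator and CAP binding site, and short lacI, rop and bom fragments.

The payload is listed in the record only as a string of modules. It begins with unc-54-derived elements (unc54-204 and an unc-54 5' segment), which presumably provide regulatory sequence from the body-wall muscle myosin gene, although the record does not describe their function. These are followed by a synthetic intron (IVSA), an SV40 nuclear localization signal, and a GFP coding region split into segments (gfpN, gfpS65T, gfpY145F, gfpC) by further artificial introns (IVSR, IVSS, IVST, IVSL). Such introns are included in Fire vectors to improve transgene expression in worms. S65T and Y145F are substitutions in GFP, the former a well-known brightness-enhancing chromophore mutation. A "decoy" element is also listed but not explained.

The automated annotation finds the GFP region as a single interrupted match to a GFP variant. It also flags a short downstream match to C. elegans aex-5, which may simply reflect worm genomic sequence in the 3' region. The vector appears suited to nuclear-localized GFP reporter expression in transgenic worms, or to use as a scaffold for inserting other sequences. For details, the record defers to the kit documentation.
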