Addgene plasmid #1561: L3569
Purpose: (Empty Backbone)
Depositing lab: Andrew Fire. Depositing organization: Carnegie Institution for Science.
Backbone
  Vector backbone: Unknown
  Backbone size (bp): 4761
  Vector type: Worm Expression
Growth in bacteria
  Bacterial resistance: Ampicillin, 100 μg/mL
  Growth temperature: 37°C
  Growth strain: DH5alpha
  Copy number: Unknown
Gene/Insert
  Gene/Insert name: None
  Tag / fusion protein: unc54-204, unc545', IVSA, SV40NLS, gfpN, IVSR, gfpS65T, IVSS, gfpY145F, IVST, gfpC, IVSL, decoy
  Cloning method: Restriction Enzyme
Terms and licenses: Academic/Nonprofit Terms; Industry Terms: Not Available to Industry
Depositor comments: See Fire Lab Vector Kit Documentation 1997. Fire Lab Miniprep Number pPD115.61, Ligation number L3569.
How to cite: L3569 was a gift from Andrew Fire (Addgene plasmid # 1561 ; http://n2t.net/addgene:1561 ; RRID:Addgene_1561)
