>Addgene plasmid #1561 | L3569 | addgene partial sequence | sequence record 16698 | 1561_m13reverse
TGATCTTACTAACTAACTATTCTCATTTAAATTTTCAGAGCTTAAAAATGGCTGAAATCACTCACAACGA
TGGATACGCTAACAACTTGGAAATGAAATAAGCTTGCATGCCTGCAGGTCGACTCTAGAGGATCCCCAAT
TCTTGAGACTTCCACTATCTTCTCTGGCACCCTCCACTACGCGTAGGCGTCTCTCGCTTCGTGTATTCCC
GGGAAGCCGGGTTCCCGTCTCTCCCGCCGCTGCCGCTGCCGCACACAGCTTTACACCTCGTAGAATCCCC
AAAGAGGGGCGTGGCTTGCGGGTGCCAACATCCTCCTGCCGAGGAAGAAGCAGGCACTCATCACTCGCAT
CATCAACCTCGGGATTGGCCAAAGGACCCAAAGGTATGTTTCGAATGATACTAACATAACATAGAACATT
TTCAGGAGGACCCTTGGAGGGTACCGAGCTCAGAAAAAATGACTGCTCCAAAGAAGAAGCGTAAGGTACC
GGTAGAAAAAATGAGTAAAGGAGAAGAACTTTTCACTGGAGTTGTCCCAATTCTTGTTGAATTAGATGGT
GATGTTAATGGGCACAAATTTTCTGTCAGTGGAGAGGGTGAAGGTGATGCAACATACGGAAAACTTACCC
TTAAATTTATTTGCACTACTGGAAAACTACCTGTTCCATGGGTAAGTTTAAACATATATATACTAACTAA
CCCTGATTATTTAAATTTTCAGCCAACACTTGTCACTACTTTCACTTATGGTGTTCAATGCTTCTCGAGA
TACCCAGATCATATGAAACAGCATGACTTTTTCAAGAGTGCCATGCCCGAAGGTTATGTACAGGAAAGAA
CTATATTTTTCAAAGATGACGGGAACTACAAGACACGTAAGTTTAAACAGTTCGGTACTAACTAACCATA
CATATTTAAATTTTCAGGTGCTGAAGTCANGTTTGAAGGTGATACCCTTTGNTTAATAGAATCGAGTTAA
AAGGTATTGATTTTAAAAAAANNGAAACATTCTTGGACACAANTGGAATACACTTCCACTCCCACAACGT
ATACNTCTGGCANACAACCAAAGANGGNATCAAGNTGTAGTTAAACTGATTTACNACTACTANCNGATTA
ATTTCCNANTTCAATTAACCNCCTTGANAGGAGNGTCCTACNACTTNTCACAAATTCCNTGGGAGGNCGT
NTTTNCAAAAACNTACNTCCCAATTGCNTTTAAANCNAAAAAANAANNNGNCTTTGATNNAACCNGGGGA
AACNGGGGGAAATAAAAAATTNAATCNNGNGCGNNCCCTNCCTTTNGGAAAAAGGCCNTNCAAATACGTT
CAANNAAATTTTCCCCCCCCCCCNCNCCCCCCCC
